Addgene plasmid #230822: EF1a-FRT-MCS-WPRE-SV40 - GCH15
Purpose: (Empty Backbone) AAV cloning vector for Flpo-dependent expression under the EF1a promoter.
Depositing lab: Kimberly Ritola. Depositing organization: University of North Carolina at Chapel Hill.
Backbone
  Vector backbone: CAG-FRT-MCS-WPRE-SV40 - GCH3
  Backbone manufacturer: Ritola Lab
  Vector type: AAV ; Cloning Vector
Growth in bacteria
  Bacterial resistance: Ampicillin, 100 μg/mL
  Growth temperature: 37°C
  Growth strain: NEB Stable
  Copy number: High Copy
Gene/Insert
  Gene/Insert name: None
Terms and licenses: Academic/Nonprofit Terms; Industry Terms: Not Available to Industry
How to cite: EF1a-FRT-MCS-WPRE-SV40 - GCH15 was a gift from Kimberly Ritola (Addgene plasmid # 230822 ; http://n2t.net/addgene:230822 ; RRID:Addgene_230822)
