[The description below was written by a language model from this plasmid's Addgene catalogue record and pLannotate feature annotations shown in this document.]
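Description:
EF1a-FRT-MCS-WPRE-SV40 - GCH15 is an empty AAV cloning vector of about 5.6 kb, built for Flp/Flpo-dependent transgene expression from the EF-1α promoter. According to the record it derives from a sister backbone, CAG-FRT-MCS-WPRE-SV40 - GCH3, which suggests the CAG promoter was replaced by EF-1α. In bacteria it replicates from a high-copy ColE1/pUC-type origin and is selected with ampicillin through the β-lactamase gene and its native promoter. An M13 phage origin is also present. Short fragments annotated as lacI, lacZα, the lac promoter/operator, bom and rop are backbone remnants with no evident role in the payload.

The AAV genome lies between two AAV2 inverted terminal repeats, which provide the signals for replication and packaging into recombinant AAV particles. Read in the direction of transcription (the cassette sits on the minus strand of the record), it contains the human EF-1α promoter, an FRT site, a pBluescript-type multiple cloning site, a second FRT site in the opposite orientation, a WPRE to enhance transcript stability and expression, and the SV40 polyadenylation signal with a small adjoining large T antigen fragment.

No insert is present. Because the two FRT sites face each other, Flp recombinase inverts the intervening segment rather than excising it. A coding sequence cloned into the MCS in antisense orientation should therefore stay silent until Flp or Flpo flips it into the sense orientation relative to the promoter. Only one pair of FRT sites is annotated, so inversion may be reversible, unlike in a double-floxed design with heterologous sites. The vector suits the production of AAVs for recombinase-gated, cell-type-restricted or intersectional expression in Flp-expressing cells or animals.
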