Features (pLannotate 1.2.2; 21 found; start..end, strand, type, name):
      1..589     +  rep_origin     ori: high-copy-number ColE1/pMB1/pBR322/pUC origin of replication
    772..864     +  CDS            lacI (fragment): lac repressor; lacI; The lac repressor binds to the lac operator to inhibit transcription in E. coli. This inhibition can be relieved by adding lactose or isopropyl-β-D-thiogalactopyranoside (IPTG).
    877..898     +  protein_bind   CAP binding site: CAP binding activates transcription in the presence of cAMP. E. coli catabolite activator protein
    913..943     +  promoter       lac promoter: promoter for the E. coli lac operon
    951..967     +  protein_bind   lac operator: The lac repressor binds to the lac operator to inhibit transcription in E. coli. This inhibition can be relieved by adding lactose or isopropyl-β-D-thiogalactopyranoside (IPTG). lac repressor encoded by lacI
   1007..1147    -  repeat_region  AAV2 ITR: inverted terminal repeat of adeno-associated virus serotype 2 inverted
   1162..1230    +  CDS            large T antigen (fragment): large T antigen from SV40 (simian virus 40)
   1253..1374    +  polyA_signal   SV40 poly(A) signal: SV40 polyadenylation signal
   1390..1978    -  misc_feature   WPRE: woodchuck hepatitis virus posttranscriptional regulatory element
   1985..2032    +  protein_bind   FRT: FLP-mediated recombination occurs in the 8-bp core sequence TCTAGAAA (Turan and Bode, 2011). FLP recombinase from the Saccharomyces cerevisiae 2μ plasmid
   2033..2140    -  misc_feature   MCS: pBluescript multiple cloning site
   2141..2188    -  protein_bind   FRT: FLP-mediated recombination occurs in the 8-bp core sequence TCTAGAAA (Turan and Bode, 2011). FLP recombinase from the Saccharomyces cerevisiae 2μ plasmid
   2195..3373    -  promoter       EF-1α promoter: strong constitutive promoter for human elongation factor EF-1α
   3380..3520    +  repeat_region  AAV2 ITR: inverted terminal repeat of adeno-associated virus serotype 2 inverted
   3529..3683    +  CDS            lacZα (fragment): LacZα fragment of β-galactosidase; lacZ fragment
   3689..3740    -  misc_feature   bom (fragment): basis of mobility region from pBR322
   3759..4139    +  rep_origin     M13 ori (sequence partly withheld): M13 bacteriophage origin of replication; arrow indicates direction of (+) strand synthesis
   4215..4264    -  misc_feature   bom (fragment): basis of mobility region from pBR322
   4366..4401    -  CDS            rop (fragment): Rop protein, which maintains plasmids at low copy number; rop
   4496..4600    +  promoter       AmpR promoter: bla
   4601..5461    +  CDS            AmpR: β-lactamase; bla; confers resistance to ampicillin, carbenicillin, and related antibiotics
>Addgene plasmid #230822 | EF1a-FRT-MCS-WPRE-SV40 - GCH15 | addgene full sequence | sequence record 457143 | Addgene NGS Result
TTGAGATCCTTTTTTTCTGCGCGTAATCTGCTGCTTGCAAACAAAAAAACCACCGCTACCAGCGGTGGTT
TGTTTGCCGGATCAAGAGCTACCAACTCTTTTTCCGAAGGTAACTGGCTTCAGCAGAGCGCAGATACCAA
ATACTGTTCTTCTAGTGTAGCCGTAGTTAGGCCACCACTTCAAGAACTCTGTAGCACCGCCTACATACCT
CGCTCTGCTAATCCTGTTACCAGTGGCTGCTGCCAGTGGCGATAAGTCGTGTCTTACCGGGTTGGACTCA
AGACGATAGTTACCGGATAAGGCGCAGCGGTCGGGCTGAACGGGGGGTTCGTGCACACAGCCCAGCTTGG
AGCGAACGACCTACACCGAACTGAGATACCTACAGCGTGAGCTATGAGAAAGCGCCACGCTTCCCGAAGG
GAGAAAGGCGGACAGGTATCCGGTAAGCGGCAGGGTCGGAACAGGAGAGCGCACGAGGGAGCTTCCAGGG
GGAAACGCCTGGTATCTTTATAGTCCTGTCGGGTTTCGCCACCTCTGACTTGAGCGTCGATTTTTGTGAT
GCTCGTCAGGGGGGCGGAGCCTATGGAAAAACGCCAGCAACGCGGCCTTTTTACGGTTCCTGGCCTTTTG
CTGGCCTTTTGCTCACATGTTCTTTCCTGCGTTATCCCCTGATTCTGTGGATAACCGTATTACCGCCTTT
GAGTGAGCTGATACCGCTCGCCGCAGCCGAACGACCGAGCGCAGCGAGTCAGTGAGCGAGGAAGCGGAAG
AGCGCCCAATACGCAAACCGCCTCTCCCCGCGCGTTGGCCGATTCATTAATGCAGCTGGCACGACAGGTT
TCCCGACTGGAAAGCGGGCAGTGAGCGCAACGCAATTAATGTGAGTTAGCTCACTCATTAGGCACCCCAG
GCTTTACACTTTATGCTTCCGGCTCGTATGTTGTGTGGAATTGTGAGCGGATAACAATTTCACACAGGAA
ACAGCTATGACCATGATTACGAATTGCCTGCAGGCAGCTGCGCGCTCGCTCGCTCACTGAGGCCGCCCGG
GCAAAGCCCGGGCGTCGGGCGACCTTTGGTCGCCCGGCCTCAGTGAGCGAGCGAGCGCGCAGAGAGGGAG
TGGCCAACTCCATCACTAGGGGTTCCTATCGATGGCGCGCCTACCACATTTGTAGAGGTTTTACTTGCTT
TAAAAAACCTCCCACATCTCCCCCTGAACCTGAAACATAAAATGAATGCAATTGTTGTTGTTAACTTGTT
TATTGCAGCTTATAATGGTTACAAATAAAGCAATAGCATCACAAATTTCACAAATAAAGCATTTTTTTCA
CTGCATTCTAGTTGTGGTTTGTCCAAACTCATCAATGTATCTTATCATGTCTGTGTACAGCGGGGAGGCG
GCCCAAAGGGAGATCCGACTCGTCTGAGGGCGAAGGCGAAGACGCGGAAGAGGCCGCAGAGCCGGCAGCA
GGCCGCGGGAAGGAAGGTCCGCTGGATTGAGGGCCGAAGGGACGTAGCAGAAGGACGTCCCGCGCAGAAT
CCAGGTGGCAACACAGGCGAGCAGCCAAGGAAAGGACGATGATTTCCCCGACAACACCACGGAATTGTCA
GTGCCCAACAGCCGAGCCCCTGTCCAGCAGCGGGCAAGGCAGGCGGCGATGAGTTCCGCCGTGGCAATAG
GGAGGGGGAAAGCGAAAGTCCCGGAAAGGAGCTGACAGGTGGTGGCAATGCCCCAACCAGTGGGGGTTGC
GTCAGCAAACACAGTGCACACCACGCCACGTTGCCTGACAACGGGCCACAACTCCTCATAAAGAGACAGC
AACCAGGATTTATACAAGGAGGAGAAAATGAAAGCCATACGGGAAGCAATAGCATGATACAAAGGCATTA
AAGCAGCGTATCCACATAGCGTAAAAGGAGCAACATAGTTAAGAATACCAGTCAATCTTTCACAAATTTT
GTAATCCAGAGGTTGATTGCTAGCGAAGTTCCTATTCCGAAGTTCCTATTCTCTAGAAAGTATAGGAACT
TCGGTACCGGGCCCCCCCTCGAGGTCGACGGTATCGATAAGCTTGATATCGAATTCCTGCAGCCCGGGGG
ATCCACTAGTTCTAGAGCGGCCGCCACCGCGGTGGAGCTCGAAGTTCCTATACTTTCTAGAGAATAGGAA
CTTCGGAATAGGAACTTCACCGGTTCACGACACCTGAAATGGAAGAAAAAAACTTTGAACCACTGTCTGA
GGCTTGAGAATGAACCAAGATCCAAACTCAAAAAGGGCAAATTCCAAGGAGAATTACATCAAGTGCCAAG
CTGGCCTAACTTCAGTCTCCACCCACTCAGTGTGGGGAAACTCCATCGCATAAAACCCCTCCCCCCAACC
TAAAGACGACGTACTCCAAAAGCTCGAGAACTAATCGAGGTGCCTGGACGGCGCCCGGTACTCCGTGGAG
TCACATGAAGCGACGGCTGAGGACGGAAAGGCCCTTTTCCTTTGTGTGGGTGACTCACCCGCCCGCTCTC
CCGAGCGCCGCGTCCTCCATTTTGAGCTCCCTGCAGCAGGGCCGGGAAGCGGCCATCTTTCCGCTCACGC
AACTGGTGCCGACCGGGCCAGCCTTGCCGCCCAGGGCGGGGCGATACACGGCGGCGCGAGGCCAGGCACC
AGAGCAGGCCGGCCAGCTTGAGACTACCCCCGTCCGATTCTCGGTGGCCGCGCTCGCAGGCCCCGCCTCG
CCGAACATGTGCGCTGGGACGCACGGGCCCCGTCGCCGCCCGCGGCCCCAAAAACCGAAATACCAGTGTG
CAGATCTTGGCCCGCATTTACAAGACTATCTTGCCAGAAAAAAAGCGTCGCAGCAGGTCATCAAAAATTT
TAAATGGCTAGAGACTTATCGAAAGCAGCGAGACAGGCGCGAAGGTGCCACCAGATTCGCACGCGGCGGC
CCCAGCGCCCAGGCCAGGCCTCAACTCAAGCACGAGGCGAAGGGGCTCCTTAAGCGCAAGGCCTCGAACT
CTCCCACCCACTTCCAACCCGAAGCTCGGGATCAAGAATCACGTACTGCAGCCAGGTGGAAGTAATTCAA
GGCACGCAAGGGCCATAACCCGTAAAGAGGCCAGGCCCGCGGGAACCACACACGGCACTTACCTGTGTTC
TGGCGGCAAACCCGTTGCGAAAAAGAACGTTCACGGCGACTACTGCACTTATATACGGTTCTCCCCCACC
CTCGGGAAAAAGGCGGAGCCAGTACACGACATCACTTTCCCAGTTTACCCCGCGCCACCTTCTCTAGGCA
CCGGTTCAATTGCCGACCCCTCCCCCCAACTTCTCGGGGACTGTGGGCGATGTGCGCTCTGCCCACTGAC
GGGCACCGGAGCCAGATCTAGGAACCCCTAGTGATGGAGTTGGCCACTCCCTCTCTGCGCGCTCGCTCGC
TCACTGAGGCCGGGCGACCAAAGGTCGCCCGACGCCCGGGCTTTGCCCGGGCGGCCTCAGTGAGCGAGCG
AGCGCGCAGCTGCCTGCAGGCAGCTTGGCACTGGCCGTCGTTTTACAACGTCGTGACTGGGAAAACCCTG
GCGTTACCCAACTTAATCGCCTTGCAGCACATCCCCCTTTCGCCAGCTGGCGTAATAGCGAAGAGGCCCG
CACCGATCGCCCTTCCCAACAGTTGCGCAGCCTGAATGGCGAATGGCGCCTGATGCGGTATTTTCTCCTT
ACGCATCTGTGCGGTATTTCACACCGCATA
[142 nt withheld, positions 3741-3882]
C
[141 nt withheld, positions 3884-4024]
CCTTTGACGTTGGAGTCCACGTTCTTT
[37 nt withheld, positions 4052-4088]
ACCCTATCTCGGGCTATTCTTTTGATTTATAAGGGATTTTGCCGATTTCGGCCTATTGGTTAAAAAATGA
GCTGATTTAACAAAAATTTAACGCGAATTTTAACAAAATATTAACGTTTACAATTTTATGGTGCACTCTC
AGTACAATCTGCTCTGATGCCGCATAGTTAAGCCAGCCCCGACACCCGCCAACACCCGCTGACGCGCCCT
GACGGGCTTGTCTGCTCCCGGCATCCGCTTACAGACAAGCTGTGACCGTCTCCGGGAGCTGCATGTGTCA
GAGGTTTTCACCGTCATCACCGAAACGCGCGAGACGAAAGGGCCTCGTGATACGCCTATTTTTATAGGTT
AATGTCATGATAATAATGGTTTCTTAGACGTCAGGTGGCACTTTTCGGGGAAATGTGCGCGGAACCCCTA
TTTGTTTATTTTTCTAAATACATTCAAATATGTATCCGCTCATGAGACAATAACCCTGATAAATGCTTCA
ATAATATTGAAAAAGGAAGAGTATGAGTATTCAACATTTCCGTGTCGCCCTTATTCCCTTTTTTGCGGCA
TTTTGCCTTCCTGTTTTTGCTCACCCAGAAACGCTGGTGAAAGTAAAAGATGCTGAAGATCAGTTGGGTG
CACGAGTGGGTTACATCGAACTGGATCTCAACAGCGGTAAGATCCTTGAGAGTTTTCGCCCCGAAGAACG
TTTTCCAATGATGAGCACTTTTAAAGTTCTGCTATGTGGCGCGGTATTATCCCGTATTGACGCCGGGCAA
GAGCAACTCGGTCGCCGCATACACTATTCTCAGAATGACTTGGTTGAGTACTCACCAGTCACAGAAAAGC
ATCTTACGGATGGCATGACAGTAAGAGAATTATGCAGTGCTGCCATAACCATGAGTGATAACACTGCGGC
CAACTTACTTCTGACAACGATCGGAGGACCGAAGGAGCTAACCGCTTTTTTGCACAACATGGGGGATCAT
GTAACTCGCCTTGATCGTTGGGAACCGGAGCTGAATGAAGCCATACCAAACGACGAGCGTGACACCACGA
TGCCTGTAGCAATGGCAACAACGTTGCGCAAACTATTAACTGGCGAACTACTTACTCTAGCTTCCCGGCA
ACAATTAATAGACTGGATGGAGGCGGATAAAGTTGCAGGACCACTTCTGCGCTCGGCCCTTCCGGCTGGC
TGGTTTATTGCTGATAAATCTGGAGCCGGTGAGCGTGGGTCTCGCGGTATCATTGCAGCACTGGGGCCAG
ATGGTAAGCCCTCCCGTATCGTAGTTATCTACACGACGGGGAGTCAGGCAACTATGGATGAACGAAATAG
ACAGATCGCTGAGATAGGTGCCTCACTGATTAAGCATTGGTAACTGTCAGACCAAGTTTACTCATATATA
CTTTAGATTGATTTAAAACTTCATTTTTAATTTAAAAGGATCTAGGTGAAGATCCTTTTTGATAATCTCA
TGACCAAAATCCCTTAACGTGAGTTTTCGTTCCACTGAGCGTCAGACCCCGTAGAAAAGATCAAAGGATC
TTC
